Addgene plasmid #211056: pBiT3.1-N_FBXW5:1-566
Purpose: Mammalian expression of full-length human FBXW5. N-terminal HiBiT tag.
Depositing lab: Cheryl Arrowsmith. Depositing organization: University of Toronto. Publication: A Target Class Ligandability Evaluation of WD40 Repeat-Containing Proteins. Ackloo S, Li F, Szewczyk M, Seitova A, Loppnau P, Zeng H, Xu J, Ahmad S, Arnautova YA, Baghaie AJ, Beldar S, Bolotokova A, Centrella PA, Chau I, Clark MA, Cuozzo JW, Dehghani-Tafti S, Disch JS, Dong A, Dumas A, Feng JA, Ghiabi P, Gibson E, Gilmer J, Goldman B, Green SR, Guie MA, Guilinger JP, Harms N, Herasymenko O, Houliston S, Hutchinson A, Kearnes S, Keefe AD, Kimani SW, Kramer T, Kutera M, Kwak HA, Lento C, Li Y, Liu J, Loup J, Machado RAC, Mulhern CJ, Perveen S, Righetto GL, Riley P, Shrestha S, Sigel EA, Silva M, Sintchak MD, Slakman BL, Taylor RD, Thompson J, Torng W, Underkoffler C, von Rechenberg M, Walsh RT, Watson I, Wilson DJ, Wolf E, Yadav M, Yazdi AK, Zhang J, Zhang Y, Santhakumar V, Edwards AM, Barsyte-Lovejoy D, Schapira M, Brown PJ, Halabelian L, Arrowsmith CH. J Med Chem. 2025 Jan 23;68(2):1092-1112. doi: 10.1021/acs.jmedchem.4c02010. Epub 2024 Nov 4. PubMed 39495097.
Backbone
  Vector backbone: pBiT3.1-N
  Backbone manufacturer: Promega
  Vector type: Mammalian Expression
  Selectable markers: Neomycin (select with G418)
Growth in bacteria
  Bacterial resistance: Kanamycin, 50 μg/mL
  Growth temperature: 37°C
  Growth strain: DH5alpha
  Copy number: High Copy
Gene/Insert
  Gene/Insert name: FBXW5:M1-R566
  Species: H. sapiens (human)
  Insert size (bp): 1698
  Mutation: wild type
  Entrez Gene: FBXW5 (a.k.a. Fbw5)
  Promoter: CMV
  Tag / fusion protein: MVSGWRLFKKISGSSGGSSG (N terminal on insert)
  Cloning method: Ligation Independent Cloning
  Sequencing primers: 5′ T7; 3′ TTGCTCAGCGGTGGCAGCAG
Resource information
  A portion of this plasmid was derived from a plasmid made by: Mammalian Gene Collection (BC014297)
Terms and licenses: Academic/Nonprofit Terms; Industry Terms: Not Available to Industry
Depositor comments: 5' Cloning Site: Xho1 (not destroyed), 3' Cloning Site: Xba1 (not destroyed).
How to cite: pBiT3.1-N_FBXW5:1-566 was a gift from Cheryl Arrowsmith (Addgene plasmid # 211056 ; http://n2t.net/addgene:211056 ; RRID:Addgene_211056)
