[The description below was written by a language model from this plasmid's Addgene catalogue record and pLannotate feature annotations shown in this document.]
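Description:
pBiT3.1-N_FBXW5:1-566 is a mammalian expression plasmid built on the Promega pBiT3.1-N backbone that produces full-length, wild-type human FBXW5 (residues M1–R566, a 1,698 bp insert derived from a Mammalian Gene Collection clone) carrying an N-terminal HiBiT tag joined through a short glycine/serine linker. Transcription is driven by the CMV immediate-early enhancer and promoter, followed by a chimeric β-globin/immunoglobulin intron that generally improves mRNA processing and expression. A T7 promoter sits just upstream of the coding region and serves as a sequencing primer site. An SV40 polyadenylation signal lies downstream of the insert. The insert was introduced by ligation-independent cloning between XhoI and XbaI sites that remain intact.

The plasmid replicates in E. coli at high copy from a ColE1/pUC-type origin and is selected with kanamycin through a neo (nptII) gene under the bacterial EM7 promoter. The catalogue lists neomycin/G418 as the mammalian selectable marker. However, the feature table shows only the EM7 promoter directly upstream of neo, preceded by a loxP site, and also annotates an SV40 promoter-driven blasticidin S deaminase cassette with a synthetic poly(A) signal that the catalogue entry does not mention. The record does not resolve which marker works for mammalian selection.

FBXW5 is a WD40-repeat F-box protein that acts as a substrate receptor in SCF and DDB1–CUL4 E3 ubiquitin ligase complexes. HiBiT is a small peptide that complements the LgBiT fragment to reconstitute NanoLuc luciferase, so the fusion allows luminescent quantification of FBXW5 in cells or lysates. The plasmid was deposited as part of a study evaluating the ligandability of WD40 repeat proteins, though the record does not specify which assays it was used in.
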