Features (pLannotate 1.2.2; 17 found; start..end, strand, type, name):
     24..105     -  polyA_signal   SV40 poly(A) signal: SV40 polyadenylation signal
    128..211     -  CDS            large T antigen (fragment): large T antigen from SV40 (simian virus 40)
    276..641     +  enhancer       CMV enhancer: human cytomegalovirus immediate early enhancer
    643..842     +  promoter       CMV promoter: human cytomegalovirus (CMV) immediate early promoter
    981..1113    +  intron         chimeric intron: chimera between introns from human β-globin and immunoglobulin heavy chain genes
   1157..1175    +  promoter       T7 promoter: promoter for bacteriophage T7 RNA polymerase
   1250..2947    +  CDS            FBXW5: FBXW5_HUMAN - Also known as FBW5. Experimental evidence at protein level: Swiss-Prot protein existence level 1. Substrate recognition component of both SCF (SKP1-CUL1-F-box protein) and DCX (DDB1-CUL4-X-box) E3 ubiquitin-protein ligase complexes. Substrate recognition component of the SCF(FBXW5) E3 ubiquitin-protein ligase complex which mediates the ubiquitination and subsequent proteasomal degradation of SASS6 during S phase, leading to prevent centriole reduplication. The SCF(FBXW5) complex also mediates ubiquitination and degradation of actin-regulator EPS8 during G2 phase, leading to the t
   2978..2996    +  misc_feature   MCS (fragment): pUC18/19 multiple cloning site
   3045..3166    -  polyA_signal   SV40 poly(A) signal: SV40 polyadenylation signal
   3189..3257    -  CDS            large T antigen (fragment): large T antigen from SV40 (simian virus 40)
   3281..3314    +  protein_bind   loxP: Cre-mediated recombination occurs in the 8-bp core sequence (GCATACAT). Cre recombinase
   3324..3371    +  promoter       EM7 promoter: synthetic bacterial promoter&nbsp
   3403..4194    +  CDS            neo: KKA2_KLEPN - Also known as kan, nptII. Experimental evidence at protein level: Swiss-Prot protein existence level 1. Resistance to kanamycin, neomycin, paromomycin, ribostamycin, butirosin and gentamicin B. From Klebsiella pneumoniae.
   4355..4943    -  rep_origin     ori: high-copy-number ColE1/pMB1/pBR322/pUC origin of replication
   5069..5117    -  polyA_signal   poly(A) signal: synthetic polyadenylation signal
   5141..5539    -  CDS            BSD: blasticidin S deaminase; Aspergillus terreus BSD; confers resistance to blasticidin
   5570..5927    -  promoter       SV40 promoter: SV40 enhancer and early promoter
>Addgene plasmid #211056 | pBiT3.1-N_FBXW5:1-566 | addgene full sequence | sequence record 423383 | Addgene NGS Result
AAGACGCGTTAATTAAGACGTCGGCAGTGAAAAAAATGCTTTATTTGTGAAATTTGTGATGCTATTGCTT
TATTTGTAACCATTATAAGCTGCAATAAACAAGTTAACAACAACAATTGCATTCATTTTATGTTTCAGGT
TCAGGGGGAGGTGTGGGAGGTTTTTTAAAGCAAGTAAAACCTCTACAAATGTGGTATGGCTGATTATGAT
CCGCGGCCGCAATACGTCGACGTTATCAGCTGACTTCGTACGAGAGCCTAGGATTATGGCGCGCCACTAG
TTATTAATAGTAATCAATTACGGGGTCATTAGTTCATAGCCCATATATGGAGTTCCGCGTTACATAACTT
ACGGTAAATGGCCCGCCTGGCTGACCGCCCAACGACCCCCGCCCATTGACGTCAATAATGACGTATGTTC
CCATAGTAACGCCAATAGGGACTTTCCATTGACGTCAATGGGTGGAGTATTTACGGTAAACTGCCCACTT
GGCAGTACATCAAGTGTATCATATGCCAAGTCCGCCCCCTATTGACGTCAATGACGGTAAATGGCCCGCC
TGGCATTATGCCCAGTACATGACCTTACGGGACTTTCCTACTTGGCAGTACATCTACGTATTAGTCATCG
CTATTACCATGGTGATGCGGTTTTGGCAGTACACCAATGGGCGTGGATAGCGGTTTGACTCACGGGGATT
TCCAAGTCTCCACCCCATTGACGTCAATGGGAGTTTGTTTTGGCACCAAAATCAACGGGACTTTCCAAAA
TGTCGTAATAACCCCGCCCCGTTGACGCAAATGGGCGGTAGGCGTGTACGGTGGGAGGTCTATATAAGCA
GAGCTGGTTTAGTGAACCGTCAGATCACTAGAATCTTTATTGCGGTAGTTTATCACAGTTAAATTGCTAA
CGCAGTCAGTGCTTCTGACACAACAGTCTCGAACTTAAGCTGCAGAAGTTGGTCGTGAGGCACTGGGCAG
GTAAGTATCAAGGTTACAAGACAGGTTTAAGGAGACCAATAGAAACTGGGCTTGTCGAGACAGAGAAGAC
TCTTGCGTTTCTGATAGGCACCTATTGGTCTTACTGACATCCACTTTGCCTTTCTCTCCACAGGTGTCCA
CTCCCAGTTCAATTACAGCTCTTAAGGCTAGAGTATTAATACGACTCACTATAGGGGTTAGCGATCGCCA
TGGTGAGCGGCTGGCGGCTGTTCAAGAAGATTAGCGGGAGCTCCGGTGGCTCGAGCGGTATGGACGAGGG
CGGCACGCCCCTGCTCCCCGACAGCCTGGTCTACCAGATCTTCCTGAGCCTGGGCCCGGCCGACGTGCTG
GCCGCCGGGCTGGTGTGCCGCCAATGGCAGGCCGTGTCGCGGGACGAGTTCCTGTGGAGGGAGCAGTTCT
ACCGCTACTACCAGGTGGCCCGCGACGTGCCCCGACACCCAGCGGCCATGTCCTGGTACGAGGAGTTCCA
GCGGCTGTATGACACGGTGCCCTGCGTGGAGGTGCAGACGCTGCGGGAACACACAGACCAGGTCCTGCAC
CTCAGCTTCTCCCATTCCGGGTACCAGTTCGCGTCCTGCTCCAAGGACTGCACTGTGAAGATCTGGAGCA
ACGACCTGACCATCTCGCTGCTGCACAGCGCGGACATGCGGCCCTACAACTGGAGCTACACCCAGTTCTC
CCAGTTCAACAAGGACGACTCGCTACTGCTGGCCTCGGGGGTGTTCCTGGGGCCGCACAACTCCTCATCC
GGCGAGATTGCTGTCATCAGCCTAGACTCCTTCGCGCTGCTGTCCCGCGTGCGGAACAAGCCCTATGACG
TGTTTGGCTGTTGGCTCACCGAGACCAGCCTCATCTCGGGGAACCTGCACCGCATCGGAGATATCACCTC
CTGCTCGGTGCTGTGGCTCAACAATGCCTTCCAGGATGTGGAGTCAGAGAACGTCAACGTGGTGAAGCGG
CTGTTCAAGATCCAGAACCTCAATGCCAGCACCGTCCGCACGGTGATGGTGGCCGACTGCAGCCGCTTCG
ACAGCCCTGACCTGCTGCTGGAAGCCGGTGACCCGGCCACGTCCCCCTGCCGCATCTTTGACCTGGGCAG
CGACAACGAGGAGGTGGTGGCTGGCCCGGCCCCCGCCCACGCCAAGGAGGGCTTGCGGCACTTTCTGGAC
CGCGTGCTGGAGGGGCGGGCGCAGCCACAGCTGTCGGAGCGCATGCTAGAGACCAAGGTGGCCGAGCTGC
TGGCCCAGGGCCACACCAAGCCACCCGAGCGCAGTGCCACAGGCGCCAAGAGCAAGTACCTCATCTTCAC
CACTGGCTGCCTCACCTACTCCCCACACCAGATCGGCATCAAGCAGATCCTGCCACACCAGATGACCACG
GCAGGGCCCGTGCTGGGTGAGGGCCGGGGCTCCGATGCCTTCTTCGACGCGCTGGACCACGTCATAGACA
TACACGGACACATCATCGGCATGGGCCTGTCGCCCGACAACAGGTACCTGTACGTGAACAGCCGCGCCTG
GCCCAACGGTGCGGTGGTGGCCGACCCCATGCAGCCGCCACCAATCGCGGAGGAGATTGACCTGCTGGTG
TTCGACCTCAAGACCATGCGGGAGGTGAGGCGGGCTCTGCGTGCGCACCGCGCCTACACGCCCAACGACG
AGTGCTTCTTCATCTTCCTGGACGTCAGCAGGGACTTCGTGGCCAGCGGGGCGGAGGACCGGCACGGCTA
CATCTGGGACCGCCACTACAACATCTGTCTGGCCAGGCTGCGGCACGAGGATGTGGTCAACTCAGTGGTC
TTCAGTCCCCAGGAGCAGGAGCTGCTGCTCACGGCCAGCGACGACGCCACCATCAAAGCCTGGCGCTCCC
CACGCACCATGCGCGTCCTCCAGGCACCTCGCCCACGGCCTCGCACCTTCTTCTCCTGGCTTGCCAGCCA
GAGGCGCTAATCTAGAGGTCAAGCTTCGGGGGTTTAAACCTGCAGGCATGCAAGCTGATTTGGCTGCTGC
CACCGCTGAGCAAGGCCGCTTCGAGCAGACATGATAAGATACATTGATGAGTTTGGACAAACCACAACTA
GAATGCAGTGAAAAAAATGCTTTATTTGTGAAATTTGTGATGCTATTGCTTTATTTGTAACCATTATAAG
CTGCAATAAACAAGTTAACAACAACAATTGCATTCATTTTATGTTTCAGGTTCAGGGGGAGATGTGGGAG
GTTTTTTTAAGCAAGTAAAACCTCTACAAATGTGGTAAAATCTTAATTAAGACTTCTAATATAACTTCGT
ATAGCATACATTATACGAAGTTATGGTTCCACTGTTGACAATTAATCATCGGCATAGTATATCGGCATAG
TATAATACGACAAGGTGAGGAACTAAACCCAGGAGGCAGATCATGATTGAACAAGATGGATTGCACGCAG
GTTCTCCGGCCGCTTGGGTGGAGAGGCTATTCGGCTATGACTGGGCACAACAGACAATCGGCTGCTCTGA
TGCCGCCGTGTTCCGGCTGTCAGCGCAGGGGCGCCCGGTTCTTTTTGTCAAGACCGACCTGTCCGGTGCC
CTGAATGAACTGCAGGACGAGGCAGCGCGGCTATCGTGGCTGGCCACGACGGGCGTTCCTTGCGCAGCTG
TGCTCGACGTTGTCACTGAAGCGGGAAGGGACTGGCTGCTATTGGGCGAAGTGCCGGGGCAGGATCTCCT
GTCATCTCACCTTGCTCCTGCCGAGAAAGTATCCATCATGGCTGATGCAATGCGGCGGCTGCATACGCTT
GATCCGGCTACCTGCCCATTCGACCACCAAGCGAAACATCGCATCGAGCGAGCACGTACTCGGATGGAAG
CCGGTCTTGTCGATCAGGATGATCTGGACGAAGAGCATCAGGGGCTCGCGCCAGCCGAACTGTTCGCCAG
GCTCAAGGCGCGCATGCCCGACGGCGAGGATCTCGTCGTGACCCATGGCGATGCCTGCTTGCCGAATATC
ATGGTGGAAAATGGCCGCTTTTCTGGATTCATCGACTGTGGCCGGCTGGGTGTGGCGGACCGCTATCAGG
ACATAGCGTTGGCTACCCGTGATATTGCTGAAGAGCTTGGCGGCGAATGGGCTGACCGCTTCCTCGTGCT
TTACGGTATCGCCGCTCCCGATTCGCAGCGCATCGCCTTCTATCGCCTTCTTGACGAGTTCTTCTGATTC
GAAATGACCGACCAAGCGACGCCCAACCGGTATCAGCTCACTCAAAGGCGGTAATACGGTTATCCACAGA
ATCAGGGGATAACGCAGGAAAGAACATGTGAGCAAAAGGCCAGCAAAAGGCCAGGAACCGTAAAAAGGCC
GCGTTGCTGGCGTTTTTCCATAGGCTCCGCCCCCCTGACGAGCATCACAAAAATCGACGCTCAAGTCAGA
GGTGGCGAAACCCGACAGGACTATAAAGATACCAGGCGTTTCCCCCTGGAAGCTCCCTCGTGCGCTCTCC
TGTTCCGACCCTGCCGCTTACCGGATACCTGTCCGCCTTTCTCCCTTCGGGAAGCGTGGCGCTTTCTCAT
AGCTCACGCTGTAGGTATCTCAGTTCGGTGTAGGTCGTTCGCTCCAAGCTGGGCTGTGTGCACGAACCCC
CCGTTCAGCCCGACCGCTGCGCCTTATCCGGTAACTATCGTCTTGAGTCCAACCCGGTAAGACACGACTT
ATCGCCACTGGCAGCAGCCACTGGTAACAGGATTAGCAGAGCGAGGTATGTAGGCGGTGCTACAGAGTTC
TTGAAGTGGTGGCCTAACTACGGCTACACTAGAAGGACAGTATTTGGTATCTGCGCTCTGCTGAAGCCAG
TTACCTTCGGAAAAAGAGTTGGTAGCTCTTGATCCGGCAAACAAACCACCGCTGGTAGCGGTGGTTTTTT
TGTTTGCAAGCAGCAGATTACGCGCAGAAAAAAAGGATTTCAAGAAGATCCTTTGATCTTTTCTACGGGG
TCTGACGCTCAGTGGAACGAAAACTCACGTTAAGGGATTTTGGTCATGAGATTATCAAAAAGGATCTTCA
CCTAGATCCTTTTATAGTCCGGAATCGTCACACAAAAAACCAACACACAGATGTAATGAAAATAAAGATA
TTTTATTGCGGCCATCGTGATGGCTAGAGTTTAGCCCTCCCACACATAACCAGAGGGCAGCAATTCACGA
ATCCCAACTGCCGTCGGCTGTCCATCACTGTCCTTCACTATGGCTTTGATCCCAGGATGCAGATCGAGAA
GCACCTGTCGGCACCGTCCGCAGGGGCTCAAGATGCCCCTGTTCTCATTTCCGATCGCGACGATACAAGT
CAGGTTGCCAGCTGCCGCAGCAGCAGCAGTGCCCAGCACCACGAGTTCTGCACAAGGTCCCCCAGTAAAA
TGATATACATTGACACCAGTGAAGATGCGGCCGTCGCTAGAGAGAGCTGCGCTGGCGACGCTGTAGTCTT
CAGAGATGGGGATGCTGTTGATTGTAGCCGTTGCTCTTTCAATGAGGGTGGATTCTTCTTGAGACAAAGG
CTTGGCCATGGTGGCGCTAGTGTCAGAAGAATCGAGCTTTTTGCAAAAGCCTAGGCCTCCAAAAAAGCCT
CCTCACTACTTCTGGAATAGCTCAGAGGCCGAGGCGGCCTCGGCCTCTGCATAAATAAAAAAAATTAGTC
AGCCATGGGGCGGAGAATGGGCGGAACTGGGCGGAGTTAGGGGCGGGATGGGCGGAGTTAGGGGCGGGAC
TATGGTTGCTGACTAATTGAGATGCATGCTTTGCATACTTCTGCCTGCTGGGGAGCCTGGGGACTTTCCA
CACCTGGTTGCTGACTAATTGAGATGCATGCTTTGCATACTTCTGCCTGCTGGGGAGCCTGGGGACTTTC
CACACCCTAACTGACACACATTCCACAGCTGGTTCTTTCCGCCTCAGAAGGTACCTAACCAAGTTCCTCT
TTCAGAGGTTATTTCAGGCCATGGTGCTGCGC
