>Addgene plasmid #211056 | pBiT3.1-N_FBXW5:1-566 | depositor partial sequence | sequence record 411592 | Insert sequence
ATGGACGAGGGCGGCACGCCCCTGCTCCCCGACAGCCTGGTCTACCAGATCTTCCTGAGCCTGGGCCCGG
CCGACGTGCTGGCCGCCGGGCTGGTGTGCCGCCAATGGCAGGCCGTGTCGCGGGACGAGTTCCTGTGGAG
GGAGCAGTTCTACCGCTACTACCAGGTGGCCCGCGACGTGCCCCGACACCCAGCGGCCATGTCCTGGTAC
GAGGAGTTCCAGCGGCTGTATGACACGGTGCCCTGCGTGGAGGTGCAGACGCTGCGGGAACACACAGACC
AGGTCCTGCACCTCAGCTTCTCCCATTCCGGGTACCAGTTCGCGTCCTGCTCCAAGGACTGCACTGTGAA
GATCTGGAGCAACGACCTGACCATCTCGCTGCTGCACAGCGCGGACATGCGGCCCTACAACTGGAGCTAC
ACCCAGTTCTCCCAGTTCAACAAGGACGACTCGCTACTGCTGGCCTCGGGGGTGTTCCTGGGGCCGCACA
ACTCCTCATCCGGCGAGATTGCTGTCATCAGCCTAGACTCCTTCGCGCTGCTGTCCCGCGTGCGGAACAA
GCCCTATGACGTGTTTGGCTGTTGGCTCACCGAGACCAGCCTCATCTCGGGGAACCTGCACCGCATCGGA
GATATCACCTCCTGCTCGGTGCTGTGGCTCAACAATGCCTTCCAGGATGTGGAGTCAGAGAACGTCAACG
TGGTGAAGCGGCTGTTCAAGATCCAGAACCTCAATGCCAGCACCGTCCGCACGGTGATGGTGGCCGACTG
CAGCCGCTTCGACAGCCCTGACCTGCTGCTGGAAGCCGGTGACCCGGCCACGTCCCCCTGCCGCATCTTT
GACCTGGGCAGCGACAACGAGGAGGTGGTGGCTGGCCCGGCCCCCGCCCACGCCAAGGAGGGCTTGCGGC
ACTTTCTGGACCGCGTGCTGGAGGGGCGGGCGCAGCCACAGCTGTCGGAGCGCATGCTAGAGACCAAGGT
GGCCGAGCTGCTGGCCCAGGGCCACACCAAGCCACCCGAGCGCAGTGCCACAGGCGCCAAGAGCAAGTAC
CTCATCTTCACCACTGGCTGCCTCACCTACTCCCCACACCAGATCGGCATCAAGCAGATCCTGCCACACC
AGATGACCACGGCAGGGCCCGTGCTGGGTGAGGGCCGGGGCTCCGATGCCTTCTTCGACGCGCTGGACCA
CGTCATAGACATACACGGACACATCATCGGCATGGGCCTGTCGCCCGACAACAGGTACCTGTACGTGAAC
AGCCGCGCCTGGCCCAACGGTGCGGTGGTGGCCGACCCCATGCAGCCGCCACCAATCGCGGAGGAGATTG
ACCTGCTGGTGTTCGACCTCAAGACCATGCGGGAGGTGAGGCGGGCTCTGCGTGCGCACCGCGCCTACAC
GCCCAACGACGAGTGCTTCTTCATCTTCCTGGACGTCAGCAGGGACTTCGTGGCCAGCGGGGCGGAGGAC
CGGCACGGCTACATCTGGGACCGCCACTACAACATCTGTCTGGCCAGGCTGCGGCACGAGGATGTGGTCA
ACTCAGTGGTCTTCAGTCCCCAGGAGCAGGAGCTGCTGCTCACGGCCAGCGACGACGCCACCATCAAAGC
CTGGCGCTCCCCACGCACCATGCGCGTCCTCCAGGCACCTCGCCCACGGCCTCGCACCTTCTTCTCCTGG
CTTGCCAGCCAGAGGCGC
